>Addgene plasmid #129844 | pRDAX-341 C-Tag UnaG[1] L32 {Esp3I(2x)} EBPF2 | depositor full sequence | sequence record 249222 | Full Sequence
CCTGCCTCCAGGCCTCAATATTGGCCATTAGCCATATTATTCATTGGTTATATAGCATAAATCAATATTG
GCTATTGGCCATTGCATACGTTGTATCTATATCATAATATGTACATTTATATTGGCTCATGTCCAATATG
ACCGCCATGTTGGCATTGATTATTGACTAGTTATTAATAGTAATCAATTACGGGGTCATTAGTTCATAGC
CCATATATGGAGTTCCGCGTTACATAACTTACGGTAAATGGCCCGCCTGGCTGACCGCCCAACGACCCCC
GCCCATTGACGTCAATAATGACGTATGTTCCCATAGTAACGCCAATAGGGACTTTCCATTGACGTCAATG
GGTGGAGTATTTACGGTAAACTGCCCACTTGGCAGTACATCAAGTGTATCATATGCCAAGTCCGCCCCCT
ATTGACGTCAATGACGGTAAATGGCCCGCCTGGCATTATGCCCAGTACATGACCTTACGGGACTTTCCTA
CTTGGCAGTACATCTACGTATTAGTCATCGCTATTACCATGGTGATGCGGTTTTGGCAGTACACCAATGG
GCGTGGATAGCGGTTTGACTCACGGGGATTTCCAAGTCTCCACCCCATTGACGTCAATGGGAGTTTGTTT
TGGCACCAAAATCAACGGGACTTTCCAAAATGTCGTAATAACCCCGCCCCGTTGACGCAAATGGGCGGTA
GGCGTGTACGGTGGGAGGTCTATATAAGCAGAGCTCGTTTAGTGAACCGTCAGATCACTAGAAGCTTTAT
TGCGGTAGTTTATCACAGTTAAATTGCTAACGCAGTCAGTGCTTCTGACACAACAGTCTCGAACTTAAGC
TGCAGAAGTTGGTCGTGAGGCACTGGGCAGGTAAGTATCAAGGTTACAAGACAGGTTTAAGGAGACCAAT
AGAAACTGGGCTTGTCGAGACAGAGAAGACTCTTGCGTTTCTGATAGGCACCTATTGGTCTTACTGACAT
CCACTTTGCCTTTCTCTCCACAGGTGTCCACTCCCAGGCCACCCGAGACGCCGAGGCACGCCGTCTCCGA
CGTGGGTGGCGGAGGGAGCGAAGGCGGCGGATCCGGAGGGCCTGGCTCTGGCGGAGAGGGGAGCGCTGGA
GGCGGGTCAGCCGGTGGTGGGAGTGTCGAAAAGTTCGTGGGCACATGGAAGATTGCCGATAGCCACAACT
TCGGCGAATACCTCAAAGCTATAGGGGCACCAAAAGAGCTTAGCGATGGTGGAGATGCGACAACTCCCAC
ACTGTACATTAGCCAGAAAGACGGAGACAAGATGACTGTCAAGATCGAGAATGGGCCTCCCACCTTTCTG
GACACACAGGTTAAGTTCAAACTGGGTGAGGAGTTTGACGAGTTTCCCAGTGATCGCAGGAAATAAGAAT
TCAGATCCGCCCCTCTCCCTCCCCCCCCCCTAACGTTACTGGCCGAAGCCGCTTGGAATAAGGCCGGTGT
GCGTTTGTCTATATGTTATTTTCCACCATATTGCCGTCTTTTGGCAATGTGAGGGCCCGGAAACCTGGCC
CTGTCTTCTTGACGAGCATTCCTAGGGGTCTTTCCCCTCTCGCCAAAGGAATGCAAGGTCTGTTGAATGT
CGTGAAGGAAGCAGTTCCTCTGGTAGCTTCTTGAAGACAAACAACGTCTGTAGCGACCCTTTGCAGGCAG
CGGAACCCCCCACCTGGCGACAGGTGCCTCTGCGGCCAAAAGCCACGTGTATAAGATACACCTGCAAAGG
CGGCACAACCCCAGTGCCACGTTGTGAGTTGGATAGTTGTGGAAAGAGTCAAATGGCTCTCCTCAAGCGT
ATTCAACAAGGGGCTGAAGGATGCCCAGAAGGTACCCCATTGTATGGGATCTGATCTGGGGCCTCGGTAC
ACATGCTTTACATGTGTTTAGTCGAGGTTAAAAAAACGTCTAGGCCCCCCGAACCACGGGGACGTGGTTT
TCCTTTGAAAAACACGATGATAATATGGCCACAACCATGGTGAGCAAGGGCGAGGAGCTGTTCACCGGGG
TGGTGCCCATCCTGGTCGAGCTGGACGGCGACGTAAACGGCCACAAGTTCAGCGTGAGGGGCGAGGGCGA
GGGCGATGCCACCAACGGCAAGCTGACCCTGAAGTTCATCTGCACCACCGGCAAGCTGCCCGTGCCCTGG
CCCACCCTCGTGACCACCCTGAGCCACGGCGTGCAGTGCTTCGCCCGCTACCCCGACCACATGAAGCAGC
ACGACTTCTTCAAGTCCGCCATGCCCGAAGGCTACGTCCAGGAGCGCACCATCTTCTTCAAGGACGACGG
CACCTACAAGACCCGCGCCGAGGTGAAGTTCGAGGGCGACACCCTGGTGAACCGCATCGAGCTGAAGGGC
GTCGACTTCAAGGAGGACGGCAACATCCTGGGGCACAAGCTGGAGTACAACTTCAACAGCCACAACATCT
ATATCATGGCCGTCAAGCAGAAGAACGGCATCAAGGTGAACTTCAAGATCCGCCACAACGTGGAGGACGG
CAGCGTGCAGCTCGCCGACCACTACCAGCAGAACACCCCCATCGGCGACGGCCCCGTGCTGCTGCCCGAC
AGCCACTACCTGAGCACCCAGTCCGTGCTGAGCAAAGACCCCAACGAGAAGCGCGATCACATGGTCCTGC
TGGAGTTCCGCACCGCCGCCGGGATCACTCTCGGCATGGACGAGCTGTACAAGTAAACCGGTGCTCGAGG
TACCGATGAATAGCTAAGGTCGAGGCCGCAGGTAAGTATCAAGGTTACAAGACAGGTTTAAGGAGACCAA
TAGAAACTGGGCTTGTCGAGACAGAGAAGACTCTTGCGTTTCTGATAGGCACCTATTGGTCTTACTGACA
TCCACTTTGCCTTTCTCTCCACAGGTGTCGACAATCAACCTCTGGATTACAAAATTTGTGAAAGATTGAC
TGGTATTCTTAACTATGTTGCTCCTTTTACGCTATGTGGATACGCTGCTTTAATGCCTTTGTATCATGCT
ATTGCTTCCCGTATGGCTTTCATTTTCTCCTCCTTGTATAAATCCTGGTTGCTGTCTCTTTATGAGGAGT
TGTGGCCCGTTGTCAGGCAACGTGGCGTGGTGTGCACTGTGTTTGCTGACGCAACCCCCACTGGTTGGGG
CATTGCCACCACCTGTCAGCTCCTTTCCGGGACTTTCGCTTTCCCCCTCCCTATTGCCACGGCGGAACTC
ATCGCCGCCTGCCTTGCCCGCTGCTGGACAGGGGCTCGGCTGTTGGGCACTGACAATTCCGTGGTGTTGT
CGGGGAAGCTGACGTCCTTTCCATGGCTGCTCGCCTGTGTTGCCACCTGGATTCTGCGCGGGACGTCCTT
CTGCTACGTCCCTTCGGCCCTCAATCCAGCGGACCTTCCTTCCCGCGGCCTGCTGCCGGCTCTGCGGCCT
CTTCCGCGTCTTCGCCTTCGCCCTCAGACGAGTCGGATCTCCCTTTGGGCCGCCTCCCCGCCTGGAATTC
GAGCTCGGTACGATCAGCCTCGACTGTGCCTTCTAGTTGCCAGCCATCTGTTGTTTGCCCCTCCCCCGTG
CCTTCCTTGACCCTGGAAGGTGCCACTCCCACTGTCCTTTCCTAATAAAATGAGGAAATTGCATCGCATT
GTCTGAGTAGGTGTCATTCTATTCTGGGGGGTGGGGTGGGGCAGGACAGCAAGGGGGAGGATTGGGAAGA
CAATAGCCCAGCTTTTGTTCCCTTTAGTGAGGGTTAATTGCGCGCTTGGCGTAATCATGGTCATAGCTGT
TTCCTGTGTGAAATTGTTATCCGCTAATTCACTCCTCAGGTGCAGGCTGCCTATCAGAAGGTGGTGGCTG
GTGTGGCCAATGCCCTGGCTCACAAATACCACTGAGATCTTTTTCCCTCTGCCAAAAATTATGGGGACAT
CATGAAGCCCCTTGAGCATCTGACTTCTGGCTAATAAAGGAAATTTATTTTCATTGCAATAGTGTGTTGG
AATTTTTTGTGTCTCTCACTCGGAAGGACATATGGGAGGGCAAATCATTTAAAACATCAGAATGAGTATT
TGGTTTAGAGTTTGGCAACATATGCCCATATGCTGGCTGCCATGAACAAAGGTTGGCTATAAAGAGGTCA
TCAGTATATGAAACAGCCCCCTGCTGTCCATTCCTTATTCCATAGAAAAGCCTTGACTTGAGGTTAGATT
TTTTTTATATTTTGTTTTGTGTTATTTTTTTCTTTAACATCCCTAAAATTTTCCTTACATGTTTTACTAG
CCAGATTTTTCCTCCTCTCCTGACTACTCCCAGTCATAGCTGTCCCTCTTCTCTTATGGAGATCGGCCGG
CCGCCGGCGTCGACGCGCGCGGCCGCGGCGCGCCGTTGCTGGCGTTTTTCCATAGGCTCCGCCCCCCTGA
CGAGCATCACAAAAATCGACGCTCAAGTCAGAGGTGGCGAAACCCGACAGGACTATAAAGATACCAGGCG
TTTCCCCCTGGAAGCTCCCTCGTGCGCTCTCCTGTTCCGACCCTGCCGCTTACCGGATACCTGTCCGCCT
TTCTCCCTTCGGGAAGCGTGGCGCTTTCTCATAGCTCACGCTGTAGGTATCTCAGTTCGGTGTAGGTCGT
TCGCTCCAAGCTGGGCTGTGTGCACGAACCCCCCGTTCAGCCCGACCGCTGCGCCTTATCCGGTAACTAT
CGTCTTGAGTCCAACCCGGTAAGACACGACTTATCGCCACTGGCAGCAGCCACTGGTAACAGGATTAGCA
GAGCGAGGTATGTAGGCGGTGCTACAGAGTTCTTGAAGTGGTGGCCTAACTACGGCTACACTAGAAGAAC
AGTATTTGGTATCTGCGCTCTGCTGAAGCCAGTTACCTTCGGAAAAAGAGTTGGTAGCTCTTGATCCGGC
AAACAAACCACCGCTGGTAGCGGTGGTTTTTTTGTTTGCAAGCAGCAGATTACGCGCAGAAAAAAAGGAT
CTCAAGAAGATCCTTTGATCTTTTCTACGGGGTCTGACGCTCAGTGGAACGAAAACTCACGTTAAGGGAT
TTTGGTCATGAGATTATCAAAAAGGATCTTCACCTAGATCCTTTTAAATTAAAAATGAAGTTTTAAATCA
ATCTAAAGTATATATGAGTAAACTTGGTCTGACAGTTACCAATGCTTAATCAGTGAGGCACCTATCTCAG
CGATCTGTCTATTTCGTTCATCCATAGTTGCCTGACTCCCCGTCGTGTAGATAACTACGATACGGGAGGG
CTTACCATCTGGCCCCAGTGCTGCAATGATACCGCGAGACCCACGCTCACCGGCTCCAGATTTATCAGCA
ATAAACCAGCCAGCCGGAAGGGCCGAGCGCAGAAGTGGTCCTGCAACTTTATCCGCCTCCATCCAGTCTA
TTAATTGTTGCCGGGAAGCTAGAGTAAGTAGTTCGCCAGTTAATAGTTTGCGCAACGTTGTTGCCATTGC
TACAGGCATCGTGGTGTCACGCTCGTCGTTTGGTATGGCTTCATTCAGCTCCGGTTCCCAACGATCAAGG
CGAGTTACATGATCCCCCATGTTGTGCAAAAAAGCGGTTAGCTCCTTCGGTCCTCCGATCGTTGTCAGAA
GTAAGTTGGCCGCAGTGTTATCACTCATGGTTATGGCAGCACTGCATAATTCTCTTACTGTCATGCCATC
CGTAAGATGCTTTTCTGTGACTGGTGAGTACTCAACCAAGTCATTCTGAGAATAGTGTATGCGGCGACCG
AGTTGCTCTTGCCCGGCGTCAATACGGGATAATACCGCGCCACATAGCAGAACTTTAAAAGTGCTCATCA
TTGGAAAACGTTCTTCGGGGCGAAAACTCTCAAGGATCTTACCGCTGTTGAGATCCAGTTCGATGTAACC
CACTCGTGCACCCAACTGATCTTCAGCATCTTTTACTTTCACCAGCGTTTCTGGGTGAGCAAAAACAGGA
AGGCAAAATGCCGCAAAAAAGGGAATAAGGGCGACACGGAAATGTTGAATACTCATACTCTTCCTTTTTC
AATATTATTGAAGCATTTATCAGGGTTATTGTCTCATGAGCGGATACATATTTGAATGTATTTAGAAAAA
TAAACAAATAGGGGTTCCGCGCACATTTCCCCGAAAAGTGCCACCTGACGTCTAAGAAACCATTATTATC
ATGACATTAACCTATAAAAATAGGCGTATCACGAGGCCCTTTCGTCTACGCGCGCGCCGGCGGCGCGCCG
TCGACGGCCGGCCGCGGCCGCG
Features (pLannotate 1.2.2; 16 found; start..end, strand, type, name):
    154..531     +  enhancer       CMV enhancer: human cytomegalovirus immediate early enhancer
    533..732     +  promoter       CMV promoter: human cytomegalovirus (CMV) immediate early promoter
    871..1003    +  intron         chimeric intron: chimera between introns from human β-globin and immunoglobulin heavy chain genes
   1145..1393    +  CDS            UnaG (fragment): UnaG is a basic (constitutively fluorescent) green fluorescent protein published in 2013, derived from Anguilla japonica. It has low acid sensitivity. It requires the cofactor bilirubin for fluorescence.
   1410..1996    +  misc_feature   IRES2: internal ribosome entry site (IRES) of the encephalomyocarditis virus (EMCV)
   1997..2716    +  CDS            EBFP2: enhanced blue variant of GFP (Ai et al., 2007) mammalian codon-optimized
   2762..2894    +  intron         chimeric intron: chimera between introns from human β-globin and immunoglobulin heavy chain genes
   2903..3491    +  misc_feature   WPRE: woodchuck hepatitis virus posttranscriptional regulatory element
   3495..3511    +  misc_feature   MCS (fragment): pUC18/19 multiple cloning site
   3524..3635    +  polyA_signal   bGH poly(A) signal: bovine growth hormone polyadenylation signal
   3731..3749    -  promoter       T3 promoter: promoter for bacteriophage T3 RNA polymerase
   3808..3882    +  CDS            HBB (fragment): HBB_PONPY - Experimental evidence at transcript level: Swiss-Prot protein existence level 2. Involved in oxygen transport from the lung to the various peripheral tissues. From Pongo pygmaeus (Bornean orangutan).
   3953..4008    +  polyA_signal   β-globin poly(A) signal: rabbit β-globin polyadenylation signal (Gil and Proudfoot, 1987)
   4387..4975    -  rep_origin     ori: high-copy-number ColE1/pMB1/pBR322/pUC origin of replication
   5146..6006    -  CDS            AmpR: β-lactamase; bla; confers resistance to ampicillin, carbenicillin, and related antibiotics
   6007..6111    -  promoter       AmpR promoter: bla
