[The description below was written by a language model from this plasmid's Addgene catalogue record and pLannotate feature annotations shown in this document.]
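Description:
pRDAX-341 C-Tag UnaG[1] L32 {Esp3I(2x)} EBPF2 is a custom-built mammalian expression plasmid of about 6.3 kb intended as an acceptor vector for protein–protein interaction assays based on bimolecular or trimolecular fluorescence complementation (BiFC/TriFC). It is maintained in E. coli at high copy through a ColE1/pUC-type origin and selected with ampicillin via the β-lactamase gene and its native promoter.

The expression unit is driven by the human CMV immediate-early enhancer and promoter followed by a chimeric β-globin/immunoglobulin intron, which generally improves transcript processing and expression. Downstream lies a fragment of UnaG, the bilirubin-dependent green fluorescent protein from Japanese eel; the annotation covers only part of the coding sequence, consistent with the name's "UnaG[1]", a split-reporter half that fluoresces only when brought together with its complementary fragment. The catalogue lists the insert species as mouse, which does not match the annotated eel origin of UnaG. The name suggests that a gene of interest is inserted through a pair of Esp3I (type IIS) sites so that the UnaG fragment is joined to it as a C-terminal tag through a linker ("L32"), although these sites and the linker are not annotated in the feature table and the record gives the cloning sites as unknown. An EMCV IRES then allows translation of EBFP2 from the same transcript, giving a blue fluorescent marker of transfected cells that is independent of complementation. A second chimeric intron, a WPRE and the bGH polyadenylation signal follow, with a β-globin fragment and rabbit β-globin poly(A) signal further downstream.
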