Addgene plasmid #129844: pRDAX-341 C-Tag UnaG[1] L32 {Esp3I(2x)} EBPF2
Purpose: PPI (BiFC/TriFC) assay vector
Depositing lab: Gary Lewin. Depositing organization: Max-Delbrueck-Centrum fuer Molekulare Medizin (MDC).
Backbone
  Vector backbone: custom built
  Vector type: Mammalian Expression
Growth in bacteria
  Bacterial resistance: Ampicillin, 100 μg/mL
  Growth temperature: 37°C
  Growth strain: DH5alpha
  Copy number: High Copy
Gene/Insert
  Gene/Insert name: UnaG
  Species: M. musculus (mouse)
  Cloning method: Restriction Enzyme; 5′ cloning site unknown (unknown if destroyed); 3′ cloning site unknown (unknown if destroyed)
Terms and licenses: Academic/Nonprofit Terms; Industry Terms: Not Available to Industry
How to cite: pRDAX-341 C-Tag UnaG[1] L32 {Esp3I(2x)} EBPF2 was a gift from Gary Lewin (Addgene plasmid # 129844 ; http://n2t.net/addgene:129844 ; RRID:Addgene_129844)
